>Addgene plasmid #87269 | pRS414 Hsh155 R294L | addgene full sequence | sequence record 189173 | Addgene NGS Result
TCGCGCGTTTCGGTGATGACGGTGAAAACCTCTGACACATGCAGCTCCCGGAGACGGTCACAGCTTGTCT
GTAAGCGGATGCCGGGAGCAGACAAGCCCGTCAGGGCGCGTCAGCGGGTGTTGGCGGGTGTCGGGGCTGG
CTTAACTATGCGGCATCAGAGCAGATTGTACTGAGAGTGCACCATAGATCACGACATTACTATATATATA
ATATAGGAAGCATTTAATAGAACAGCATCGTAATATATGTGTACTTTGCAGTTATGACGCCAGATGGCAG
TAGTGGAAGATATTCTTTATTGAAAAATAGCTTGTCACCTTACGTACAATCTTGATCCGGAGCTTTTCTT
TTTTTGCCGATTAAGAATTAATTCGGTCGAAAAAAGAAAAGGAGAGGGCCAAGAGGGAGGGCATTGGTGA
CTATTGAGCACGTGAGTATACGTGATTAAGCACACAAAGGCAGCTTGGAGTATGTCTGTTATTAATTTCA
CAGGTAGTTCTGGTCCATTGGTGAAAGTTTGCGGCTTGCAGAGCACAGAGGCCGCAGAATGTGCTCTAGA
TTCCGATGCTGACTTGCTGGGTATTATATGTGTGCCCAATAGAAAGAGAACAATTGACCCGGTTATTGCA
AGGAAAATTTCAAGTCTTGTAAAAGCATATAAAAATAGTTCAGGCACTCCGAAATACTTGGTTGGCGTGT
TTCGTAATCAACCTAAGGAGGATGTTTTGGCTCTGGTCAATGATTACGGCATTGATATCGTCCAACTGCA
TGGAGATGAGTCGTGGCAAGAATACCAAGAGTTCCTCGGTTTGCCAGTTATTAAAAGACTCGTATTTCCA
AAAGACTGCAACATACTACTCAGTGCAGCTTCACAGAAACCTCATTCGTTTATTCCCTTGTTTGATTCAG
AAGCAGGTGGGACAGGTGAACTTTTGGATTGGAACTCGATTTCTGACTGGGTTGGAAGGCAAGAGAGCCC
CGAAAGCTTACATTTTATGTTAGCTGGTGGACTGACGCCAGAAAATGTTGGTGATGCGCTTAGATTAAAT
GGCGTTATTGGTGTTGATGTAAGCGGAGGTGTGGAGACAAATGGTGTAAAAGACTCTAACAAAATAGCAA
ATTTCGTCAAAAATGCTAAGAAATAGGTTATTACTGAGTAGTATTTATTTAAGTATTGTTTGTGCACTTG
CCGATCTATGCGGTGTGAAATACCGCACAGATGCGTAAGGAGAAAATACCGCATCAGGAAATTGTAAGCG
TTAATATTTTGTTAAAATTCGCGTTAAATTTTTGTTAAATCAGCTCATTTTTTAACCAATAGGCCGAAAT
CGGCAAAATCCCTTATAAATCAAAAGAATAGACCGAGATAGGGT
[37 nt withheld, positions 1375-1411]
AAAGAACGTGGACTCCAACGTCAAAGG
[49 nt withheld, positions 1439-1487]
T
[91 nt withheld, positions 1489-1579]
G
[124 nt withheld, positions 1581-1704]
CCATTCGCCATTCAGGCTGCGCAACTGTTGGGAAGGGCGATCGGTGCGGGCCTCTTCGCTATTACGCCAG
CTGGCGAAAGGGGGATGTGCTGCAAGGCGATTAAGTTGGGTAACGCCAGGGTTTTCCCAGTCACGACGTT
GTAAAACGACGGCCAGTGAGCGCGCGTAATACGACTCACTATAGGGCGAATTGGGTACCGGGCCCCCCCC
TCGAGCATGTACTTTCCGCCTAACTACCATCACCTGTCTTTATTTATTCCGCTGACAGATATGCACAACC
AATTATCGTCTCTTGAAAGCTTTTTAGACGTGATTGCTGTTATTTGGCACGTTGTTAGTATTTAAGCTTA
TTCGGGTTTGCATTGATATTTGCCCGAGCAGAAATCTCCTTCTCGATGAGTTAGAACTGAAACATCTCTT
CAATTACTTATACATAATAAACATAGAAAGCCAGGACCTGTCATCATGAGTCATCCGATTCAATTTGTAA
ACGCTAATAATAGCGATAAGAGCCACCAATTAGGCGGTCAATATTCTATTCCTCAGGATTTGAGGGAAAA
CCTGCAGAAAGAAGCTGCACGTATTGGTGAGAACGAAAAAGATGTGCTACAGGAAAAAATGGAAACTAGG
ACAGTGCAAAATCGAGAGGATTCATACCACAAAAGAAGGTTTGATATGAAGTTTGAGCCGGATTCCGATA
CACAAACTGTTACGTCTTCAGAAAATACCCAAGACGCTGTCGTGCCAAGGAAAAGAAAATCTCGTTGGGA
TGTAAAAGGGTACGAGCCACCTGATGAATCTTCAACAGCGGTCAAAGAAAACTCTGATAGTGCTTTGGTT
AATGTAGAAGGAATCCATGATTTGATGTTTTTTAAACCTTCTGACCATAAATATTTCGCCGACGTTATAT
CCAAAAAACCCATAGATGAGTTAAATAAGGATGAAAAGAAAGAAAGAACCCTGTCGATGTTACTTCTGAA
AATAAAAAATGGCAATACAGCGAGTAGGAGGACTTCTATGCGGATTTTAACCGATAAAGCTGTTACATTT
GGTCCAGAAATGATATTTAACCGCTTATTGCCCATATTACTAGACAGAAGTTTGGAAGACCAGGAAAGAC
ATCTAATGATCAAGACCATAGATCGCGTCCTTTACCAGCTAGGAGATTTAACAAAACCTTACGTTCACAA
AATACTTGTAGTAGCTGCCCCATTGCTAATAGATGAAGATCCAATGGTTCGTTCAACAGGCCAGGAGATA
ATCACCAATCTGTCTACAGTCGCTGGCCTAAAAACCATTCTAACAGTAATGAGACCTGATATTGAGAATG
AGGATGAGTATGTTCTAAATGTAACTTCAAGAGCGGCGGCTGTGGTGGCAAAAGCCCTTGGTGTTAATCA
ATTGCTTCCTTTCATCAATGCAGCATGCCACTCACGGAAGTCTTGGAAAGCAAGGCATACTGGCATAAAA
ATTGTGCAGCAAATAGGTATACTTTTGGGAATAGGTGTCTTGAATCATCTTACTGGGCTGATGAGTTGTA
TCAAAGACTGCCTAATGGATGATCACGTTCCGGTGCGAATTGTTACAGCACATACTTTATCAACACTAGC
AGAAAATTCTTATCCATATGGTATCGAAGTTTTCAACGTTGTACTGGAGCCATTATGGAAGGGTATAAGA
AGTCATCGTGGTAAAGTGCTATCTTCTTTTTTAAAAGCTGTTGGATCTATGATCCCATTGATGGACCCAG
AGTATGCCGGTTATTATACCACAGAAGCAATGAGAATAATTAGACGTGAATTCGACTCTCCCGATGATGA
AATGAAAAAGACCATTCTTTTAGTATTACAAAAATGTAGCGCTGTAGAATCCATAACGCCAAAATTTCTG
AGAGAAGAAATCGCGCCAGAATTCTTTCAAAAATTTTGGGTCAGACGAGTGGCATTGGATAGACCATTAA
ACAAAGTTGTTACATATACTACTGTTACATTAGCAAAGAAATTAGGTTGTTCTTATACCATTGATAAATT
ATTAACACCATTGAGAGATGAAGCTGAGCCGTTCAGAACAATGGCTGTCCATGCTGTTACTAGAACAGTA
AACTTATTAGGGACAGCAGATTTAGATGAGAGATTAGAAACGAGGCTTATTGATGCGCTCTTGATAGCAT
TTCAAGAACAAACAAATAGTGATTCTATAATCTTTAAAGGGTTTGGGGCAGTGACGGTGTCACTTGACAT
CCGTATGAAACCGTTTTTAGCACCCATTGTGAGTACGATTTTAAATCATTTAAAGCATAAAACTCCCTTG
GTTCGTCAACATGCAGCAGATCTATGTGCCATACTAATACCAGTCATCAAGAACTGTCACGAATTCGAAA
TGTTGAATAAATTGAACATTATATTGTATGAATCCTTAGGCGAAGTATATCCAGAGGTATTAGGTTCTAT
AATCAACGCTATGTACTGTATTACTAGCGTAATGGATTTGGATAAACTACAACCTCCTATTAATCAAATT
TTACCAACCTTAACTCCAATTTTAAGAAACAAGCATAGAAAAGTCGAAGTAAACACTATCAAATTTGTTG
GACTTATTGGTAAATTAGCACCTACCTATGCACCTCCTAAAGAATGGATGAGAATATGTTTTGAACTATT
AGAACTTTTGAAAAGTACAAATAAAGAAATAAGAAGATCAGCAAATGCCACGTTTGGATTCATTGCTGAA
GCAATTGGACCTCACGATGTTCTTGTTGCGTTATTGAACAATTTAAAGGTTCAAGAACGTCAGTTACGTG
TATGCACGGCTGTTGCTATCGGTATCGTTGCTAAAGTGTGTGGTCCTTACAACGTGCTGCCAGTAATCAT
GAATGAATACACAACACCAGAGACTAATGTTCAAAACGGTGTTCTCAAGGCCATGTCATTCATGTTTGAG
TACATTGGTAACATGTCTAAGGATTACATATACTTCATAACACCATTATTAGAAGATGCACTCACCGATA
GGGATTTAGTTCATCGTCAGACAGCGTCGAACGTAATAACCCACTTAGCTTTAAACTGTTCAGGTACAGG
TCACGAAGATGCCTTCATTCATTTAATGAATCTTCTAATACCCAATATTTTTGAAACTTCACCACATGCT
ATTATGCGTATTTTAGAAGGTTTGGAGGCACTGAGTCAAGCTCTTGGCCCTGGACTATTCATGAACTACA
TATGGGCAGGATTGTTCCATCCAGCGAAGAATGTAAGGAAAGCATTTTGGAGGGTGTATAATAACATGTA
CGTAATGTACCAGGACGCCATGGTACCTTTTTACCCCGTTACACCAGACAACAATGAAGAATATATAGAA
GAACTGGATTTAGTTCTGTGAATATATATAGAGCATATAAATAACCACAACTTGTAAGAATATTTTACTT
GACACACCTATATCATCACGTCACGATGCCTTCATAGATTATGATGAAATATAAACAGAACCTGCTATTG
GAAAAAAAAGGGCAGGAAAAAATTTTGTGAAAGTGAGTAAAAGAAAGATGAAGAGCGAGACATGGATAAT
AAGAAATAGATGTCACTAATGGACAATTGGAAGACTGATATGGAAAGTTACGATGAAGGAGGAGCTCCAG
CTTTTGTTCCCTTTAGTGAGGGTTAATTGCGCGCTTGGCGTAATCATGGTCATAGCTGTTTCCTGTGTGA
AATTGTTATCCGCTCACAATTCCACACAACATACGAGCCGGAAGCATAAAGTGTAAAGCCTGGGGTGCCT
AATGAGTGAGCTAACTCACATTAATTGCGTTGCGCTCACTGCCCGCTTTCCAGTCGGGAAACCTGTCGTG
CCAGCTGCATTAATGAATCGGCCAACGCGCGGGGAGAGGCGGTTTGCGTATTGGGCGCTCTTCCGCTTCC
TCGCTCACTGACTCGCTGCGCTCGGTCGTTCGGCTGCGGCGAGCGGTATCAGCTCACTCAAAGGCGGTAA
TACGGTTATCCACAGAATCAGGGGATAACGCAGGAAAGAACATGTGAGCAAAAGGCCAGCAAAAGGCCAG
GAACCGTAAAAAGGCCGCGTTGCTGGCGTTTTTCCATAGGCTCCGCCCCCCTGACGAGCATCACAAAAAT
CGACGCTCAAGTCAGAGGTGGCGAAACCCGACAGGACTATAAAGATACCAGGCGTTTCCCCCTGGAAGCT
CCCTCGTGCGCTCTCCTGTTCCGACCCTGCCGCTTACCGGATACCTGTCCGCCTTTCTCCCTTCGGGAAG
CGTGGCGCTTTCTCATAGCTCACGCTGTAGGTATCTCAGTTCGGTGTAGGTCGTTCGCTCCAAGCTGGGC
TGTGTGCACGAACCCCCCGTTCAGCCCGACCGCTGCGCCTTATCCGGTAACTATCGTCTTGAGTCCAACC
CGGTAAGACACGACTTATCGCCACTGGCAGCAGCCACTGGTAACAGGATTAGCAGAGCGAGGTATGTAGG
CGGTGCTACAGAGTTCTTGAAGTGGTGGCCTAACTACGGCTACACTAGAAGAACAGTATTTGGTATCTGC
GCTCTGCTGAAGCCAGTTACCTTCGGAAAAAGAGTTGGTAGCTCTTGATCCGGCAAACAAACCACCGCTG
GTAGCGGTGGTTTTTTTGTTTGCAAGCAGCAGATTACGCGCAGAAAAAAAGGATCTCAAGAAGATCCTTT
GATCTTTTCTACGGGGTCTGACGCTCAGTGGAACGAAAACTCACGTTAAGGGATTTTGGTCATGAGATTA
TCAAAAAGGATCTTCACCTAGATCCTTTTAAATTAAAAATGAAGTTTTAAATCAATCTAAAGTATATATG
AGTAAACTTGGTCTGACAGTTACCAATGCTTAATCAGTGAGGCACCTATCTCAGCGATCTGTCTATTTCG
TTCATCCATAGTTGCCTGACTCCCCGTCGTGTAGATAACTACGATACGGGAGGGCTTACCATCTGGCCCC
AGTGCTGCAATGATACCGCGAGACCCACGCTCACCGGCTCCAGATTTATCAGCAATAAACCAGCCAGCCG
GAAGGGCCGAGCGCAGAAGTGGTCCTGCAACTTTATCCGCCTCCATCCAGTCTATTAATTGTTGCCGGGA
AGCTAGAGTAAGTAGTTCGCCAGTTAATAGTTTGCGCAACGTTGTTGCCATTGCTACAGGCATCGTGGTG
TCACGCTCGTCGTTTGGTATGGCTTCATTCAGCTCCGGTTCCCAACGATCAAGGCGAGTTACATGATCCC
CCATGTTGTGCAAAAAAGCGGTTAGCTCCTTCGGTCCTCCGATCGTTGTCAGAAGTAAGTTGGCCGCAGT
GTTATCACTCATGGTTATGGCAGCACTGCATAATTCTCTTACTGTCATGCCATCCGTAAGATGCTTTTCT
GTGACTGGTGAGTACTCAACCAAGTCATTCTGAGAATAGTGTATGCGGCGACCGAGTTGCTCTTGCCCGG
CGTCAATACGGGATAATACCGCGCCACATAGCAGAACTTTAAAAGTGCTCATCATTGGAAAACGTTCTTC
GGGGCGAAAACTCTCAAGGATCTTACCGCTGTTGAGATCCAGTTCGATGTAACCCACTCGTGCACCCAAC
TGATCTTCAGCATCTTTTACTTTCACCAGCGTTTCTGGGTGAGCAAAAACAGGAAGGCAAAATGCCGCAA
AAAAGGGAATAAGGGCGACACGGAAATGTTGAATACTCATACTCTTCCTTTTTCAATATTATTGAAGCAT
TTATCAGGGTTATTGTCTCATGAGCGGATACATATTTGAATGTATTTAGAAAAATAAACAAATAGGGGTT
CCGCGCACATTTCCCCGAAAAGTGCCACCTGGGTCCTTTTCATCACGTGCTATAAAAATAATTATAATTT
AAATTTTTTAATATAAATATATAAATTAAAAATAGAAAGTAAAAAAAGAAATTAAAGAAAAAATAGTTTT
TGTTTTCCGAAGATGTAAAAGACTCTAGGGGGATCGCCAACAAATACTACCTTTTATCTTGCTCTTCCTG
CTCTCAGGTATTAATGCCGAATTGTTTCATCTTGTCTGTGTAGAAGACCACACACGAAAATCCTGTGATT
TTACATTTTACTTATCGTTAATCGAATGTATATCTATTTAATCTGCTTTTCTTGTCTAATAAATATATAT
GTAAAGTACGCTTTTTGTTGAAATTTTTTAAACCTTTGTTTATTTTTTTTTCTTCATTCCGTAACTCTTC
TACCTTCTTTATTTACTTTCTAAAATCCAAATACAAAACATAAAAATAAATAAACACAGAGTAAATTCCC
AAATTATTCCATCATTAAAAGATACGAGGCGCGTGTAAGTTACAGGCAAGCGATCCGTCTAAGAAACCAT
TATTATCATGACATTAACCTATAAAAATAGGCGTATCACGAGGCCCTTTCGTC
Features (pLannotate 1.2.2; 19 found; start..end, strand, type, name):
    137..186     +  misc_feature   bom (fragment): basis of mobility region from pBR322
    324..471     +  promoter       TRP1 promoter: S. cerevisiae TRP1
    472..1146    +  CDS            TRP1: phosphoribosylanthranilate isomerase, required for tryptophan biosynthesis; S. cerevisiae TRP1; yeast auxotrophic marker
   1197..1248    +  misc_feature   bom (fragment): basis of mobility region from pBR322
   1276..1704    -  rep_origin     f1 ori (sequence partly withheld): f1 bacteriophage origin of replication; arrow indicates direction of (+) strand synthesis
   1708..1863    -  CDS            lacZα (fragment): LacZα fragment of β-galactosidase; lacZ fragment
   1871..1889    +  promoter       T7 promoter: promoter for bacteriophage T7 RNA polymerase
   2170..5082    +  CDS            HSH155: SF3B1_YEAST - Experimental evidence at protein level: Swiss-Prot protein existence level 1. Contacts pre-mRNA on both sides of the branch site early in spliceosome assembly. From Saccharomyces cerevisiae (strain ATCC 204508 / S288c) (Baker's yeast).
   5284..5337    +  CDS            ABZ2 (fragment): PABC_YEAST - Experimental evidence at protein level: Swiss-Prot protein existence level 1. Converts 4-amino-4-deoxychorismate into 4-aminobenzoate (PABA) and pyruvate. From Saccharomyces cerevisiae (strain ATCC 204508 / S288c) (Baker's yeast).
   5354..5372    -  promoter       T3 promoter: promoter for bacteriophage T3 RNA polymerase
   5417..5433    -  protein_bind   lac operator: The lac repressor binds to the lac operator to inhibit transcription in E. coli. This inhibition can be relieved by adding lactose or isopropyl-β-D-thiogalactopyranoside (IPTG). lac repressor encoded by lacI
   5441..5471    -  promoter       lac promoter: promoter for the E. coli lac operon
   5486..5507    -  protein_bind   CAP binding site: CAP binding activates transcription in the presence of cAMP. E. coli catabolite activator protein
   5520..5612    -  CDS            lacI (fragment): lac repressor; lacI; The lac repressor binds to the lac operator to inhibit transcription in E. coli. This inhibition can be relieved by adding lactose or isopropyl-β-D-thiogalactopyranoside (IPTG).
   5795..6383    -  rep_origin     ori: high-copy-number ColE1/pMB1/pBR322/pUC origin of replication
   6554..7414    -  CDS            AmpR: β-lactamase; bla; confers resistance to ampicillin, carbenicillin, and related antibiotics
   7415..7519    -  promoter       AmpR promoter: bla
   7556..8059    +  misc_feature   CEN/ARS: S. cerevisiae CEN6 centromere fused to an autonomously replicating sequence
   8127..35      +  CDS            rop (fragment) (across the origin): Rop protein, which maintains plasmids at low copy number; rop
