[The description below was written by a language model from this plasmid's Addgene catalogue record and pLannotate feature annotations shown in this document.]
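Description:
pRS414 Hsh155 R294L is a yeast–E. coli shuttle plasmid built on the pRS414 backbone that carries a mutant allele of the Saccharomyces cerevisiae HSH155 gene (YMR288W) for expression in budding yeast. In E. coli it replicates from a high-copy ColE1/pUC-type origin and is selected through the β-lactamase (AmpR) gene. In yeast it is maintained by a CEN6/ARS element, which gives stable, low-copy, centromere-based inheritance, and it is selected by complementation of tryptophan auxotrophy with the TRP1 marker under its own promoter. The backbone also retains an f1 phage origin and the disrupted lacZα/lac promoter region, with T7 and T3 promoters flanking the multiple cloning site.

The insert, roughly 3.4 kb, was cloned between SacI and XhoI sites, both preserved. It contains the full HSH155 coding sequence, about 2.9 kb in the annotation. HSH155 is the yeast orthologue of the SF3b1 spliceosome component, which contacts the pre-mRNA around the branch site early in spliceosome assembly. The coding sequence carries the R294L substitution. The insert extends several hundred base pairs beyond the coding sequence on each side, and the downstream portion reaches a short fragment of the neighbouring ABZ2 gene, so the insert appears to be a genomic fragment. No heterologous yeast promoter is annotated. Expression therefore presumably relies on the upstream flanking sequence, although the record does not state the promoter explicitly, and no epitope tags are recorded. The associated work concerns SF3b1 mutations linked to myelodysplastic syndromes and their effect on the fidelity of branch site selection, so this plasmid serves to express the mutant Hsh155 protein in yeast for splicing studies.
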