Addgene plasmid #87269: pRS414 Hsh155 R294L
Purpose: Encodes Hsh155 R294L for expression in yeast
Depositing lab: Aaron Hoskins. Depositing organization: University of Wisconsin, Madison. Publication: SF3b1 mutations associated with myelodysplastic syndromes alter the fidelity of branchsite selection in yeast. Carrocci TJ, Zoerner DM, Paulson JC, Hoskins AA. Nucleic Acids Res. 2017 Jan 6. pii: gkw1349. doi: 10.1093/nar/gkw1349. PubMed 28062854.
Backbone
  Vector backbone: pRS414
  Backbone manufacturer: ATCC
  Backbone size w/o insert (bp): 4788
  Total vector size (bp): 8124
  Vector type: Bacterial Expression, Yeast Expression
  Selectable markers: TRP1
Growth in bacteria
  Bacterial resistance: Ampicillin, 100 μg/mL
  Growth temperature: 37°C
  Growth strain: DH5alpha
  Copy number: Unknown
Gene/Insert
  Gene/Insert name: HSH155
  Species: S. cerevisiae (budding yeast)
  Insert size (bp): 3426
  Mutation: R294L
  GenBank ID: NP_014015.1
  Entrez Gene: HSH155 (a.k.a. YMR288W)
  Cloning method: Restriction Enzyme; 5′ cloning site sacI (not destroyed); 3′ cloning site xhoI (not destroyed)
  Sequencing primers: 5′ TGTAAAACGACGGCCAGT; 3′ CAGGAAACAGCTATGAC
Terms and licenses: Academic/Nonprofit Terms; Industry Terms: Not Available to Industry
How to cite: pRS414 Hsh155 R294L was a gift from Aaron Hoskins (Addgene plasmid # 87269 ; http://n2t.net/addgene:87269 ; RRID:Addgene_87269)
